Addgene plasmid #8410: pMTH PKC beta II
Depositing lab: Frederic Mushinski. Depositing organization: National Cancer Institute (NCI). Publication: Phorbol ester-induced myeloid differentiation is mediated by protein kinase C-alpha and -delta and not by protein kinase C-beta II, -epsilon, -zeta, and -eta. Mischak H, Pierce JH, Goodnight J, Kazanietz MG, Blumberg PM, Mushinski JF. J Biol Chem 1993 Sep 25;268(27):20110-5. PubMed 8376369.
Backbone
  Vector backbone: pMTH
  Backbone size w/o insert (bp): 11500
  Vector type: Mammalian Expression
  Selectable markers: Neomycin (select with G418)
Growth in bacteria
  Bacterial resistance: Ampicillin, 100 μg/mL
  Growth temperature: 37°C
  Growth strain: DH5alpha
  Copy number: High Copy
Gene/Insert
  Gene/Insert name: Rat Protein Kinase C beta II (alt names: PKC beta; PKCbII; Protein Kinase C beta)
  Species: R. norvegicus (rat)
  Entrez Gene: Prkcb (a.k.a. Pkcb, Prkcb1)
  Cloning method: Restriction Enzyme; 5′ cloning site BamHI (destroyed during cloning); 3′ cloning site BamHI (destroyed during cloning)
  Sequencing primers: 5′ MT1-F
Resource information
  A portion of this plasmid was derived from a plasmid made by: PKC-bII cDNA was a gift from Dr. John Knopf. The pMTH backbone was a gift from Dr. Michael Kuehl (backbone map uploaded here).
Terms and licenses: Academic/Nonprofit Terms; Industry Terms: Not Available to Industry
How to cite: pMTH PKC beta II was a gift from Frederic Mushinski (Addgene plasmid # 8410 ; http://n2t.net/addgene:8410 ; RRID:Addgene_8410)
