[The description below was written by a language model from this plasmid's Addgene catalogue record.]
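Description:
pMTH PKC beta II is a mammalian expression plasmid carrying the rat cDNA for protein kinase C beta II (gene Prkcb), one of the splice-variant products of the PKC beta gene and a member of the classical, calcium- and diacylglycerol/phorbol ester-responsive PKC subfamily. The insert sits in the pMTH backbone, which is recorded as about 11.5 kb without the insert. It was introduced by restriction cloning at BamHI sites that were destroyed at both the 5′ and 3′ junctions, so the cDNA cannot be released with that enzyme. In bacteria the plasmid is maintained as a high-copy replicon under ampicillin selection. In mammalian cells a neomycin resistance marker allows G418 selection of stable transfectants.

The record does not explicitly state the promoter driving the insert. The backbone name and the listed 5′ sequencing primer (MT1-F) suggest a metallothionein-type promoter upstream of the cloning site, but this is an inference and should be checked against the backbone map. No epitope tags, fusion partners or reporters are recorded, so the construct appears to express the untagged kinase. No feature table is available, so the origin of replication, polyadenylation signals and the arrangement of the neomycin cassette cannot be described here.

The plasmid belongs to a set of PKC isoform overexpression constructs. These were used to test which isozymes mediate phorbol ester-induced myeloid differentiation, and PKC beta II was among the isoforms found not to mediate the response, unlike PKC alpha and delta. It is suited to stable overexpression of rat PKC beta II for comparative studies of isoform-specific signalling.
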