>Addgene plasmid #8410 | pMTH PKC beta II | addgene partial sequence | sequence record 17000 | MT1-F 5'-gctgtcctctaagcgtcacc-3'
TCCGTAGCTCCAGCTTCACCAGATCCTCTAGAGTCGACCTGCAGCCCAAGCTCGCGGATCTCGAGTCTAG
ACCCGGGGAGCTCCACCGCGGTGGCGGCCGCCTAGTCCCGCGCCTCTCCGGGCTTACAGCCCCGCGGTCC
CGCCGCCCCGGGGCCGCCACCTCTCGGGGCTCCCCCCAGTCCCCGCGCGCGCAAGATGGCTGAACCGGCT
GCGGGGCCGCCGCCGAGCGAGGGCGAGGAGAGCACG
[123 nt withheld, positions 247-369]
GGCTTCGGGAAGCAGGGATTCCAGTGTCAAGTCTGCTGCTTTGTTGTACACAAGCGCTGCCATGAATTCC
TCACGTTCTCCTGCCCTGGTGCAAACAAAGGCCCGGCCTCTGATGACCCACGGAACAAACACAAGTTTAA
GATTCACACCTACTCCAGCCCTACCTTCTGTTAACACTGGGGATTAATGCTGTATGGGCTCCTCCACCAA
GGGATGAAATGCCACACCTGGATGAAGAATGTTCACAGGCG
